>Addgene plasmid #216987 | pET26b(modified)-Sm-N | addgene full sequence | sequence record 445887 | Addgene NGS Result
TTGGCGAATGGG
[124 nt withheld, positions 13-136]
C
[91 nt withheld, positions 138-228]
A
[49 nt withheld, positions 230-278]
CCTTTGACGTTGGAGTCCACGTTCTTT
[37 nt withheld, positions 306-342]
ACCCTATCTCGGTCTATTCTTTTGATTTATAAGGGATTTTGCCGATTTCGGCCTATTGGTTAAAAAATGA
GCTGATTTAACAAAAATTTAACGCGAATTTTAACAAAATATTAACGCTTACAATTTAGGTGGCACTTTTC
GGGGAAATGTGCGCGGAACCCCTATTTGTTTATTTTTCTAAATACATTCAAATATGTATCCGCTCATGAA
TTAATTCTTAGAAAAACTCATCGAGCATCAAATGAAACTGCAATTTATTCATATCAGGATTATCAATACC
ATATTTTTGAAAAAGCCGTTTCTGTAATGAAGGAGAAAACTCACCGAGGCAGTTCCATAGGATGGCAAGA
TCCTGGTATCGGTCTGCGATTCCGACTCGTCCAACATCAATACAACCTATTAATTTCCCCTCGTCAAAAA
TAAGGTTATCAAGTGAGAAATCACCATGAGTGACGACTGAATCCGGTGAGAATGGCAAAAGTTTATGCAT
TTCTTTCCAGACTTGTTCAACAGGCCAGCCATTACGCTCGTCATCAAAATCACTCGCATCAACCAAACCG
TTATTCATTCGTGATTGCGCCTGAGCGAGACGAAATACGCGATCGCTGTTAAAAGGACAATTACAAACAG
GAATCGAATGCAACCGGCGCAGGAACACTGCCAGCGCATCAACAATATTTTCACCTGAATCAGGATATTC
TTCTAATACCTGGAATGCTGTTTTCCCGGGGATCGCAGTGGTGAGTAACCATGCATCATCAGGAGTACGG
ATAAAATGCTTGATGGTCGGAAGAGGCATAAATTCCGTCAGCCAGTTTAGTCTGACCATCTCATCTGTAA
CATCATTGGCAACGCTACCTTTGCCATGTTTCAGAAACAACTCTGGCGCATCGGGCTTCCCATACAATCG
ATAGATTGTCGCACCTGATTGCCCGACATTATCGCGAGCCCATTTATACCCATATAAATCAGCATCCATG
TTGGAATTTAATCGCGGCCTAGAGCAAGACGTTTCCCGTTGAATATGGCTCATAACACCCCTTGTATTAC
TGTTTATGTAAGCAGACAGTTTTATTGTTCATGACCAAAATCCCTTAACGTGAGTTTTCGTTCCACTGAG
CGTCAGACCCCGTAGAAAAGATCAAAGGATCTTCTTGAGATCGTTTTGGTCTGCGCGTAATCTCTTGCTC
TGAAAACAAAAAAACCGCCTTGCAGGGCGGTTTTTCGAAGGTTCTCTGAACTACCAACTCTTTGAACCGA
GGTAACTGGCTTGGAGGAGCGCAGTCACCAAAACTTGTCCTTTCAGTTTAGCCTTAACCGGCGCATGACT
TCAAGACTAACTCCTCTAAATCAATTACCAGTGGCTGCTGCCAGTGGTGCTTTTGCATGTCTTTCCGGGT
TGGACTCAAGACGATAGTTACCGGATAAGGCGCAGCGGTCGGACTGAACGGGGGGTTCGTGCATACAGTC
CAGCTTGGAGCGAACTGCCTACCCGGAACTGAGTGTCAGGCGTGGAATGAGACAAACGCGGCCATAACAG
CGGAATGACACCGGTAAACCGAAAGGCAGGAACAGGAGAGCGCACGAGGGAGCCGCCAGGGGGAAACGCC
TGGTATCTTTATAGTCCTGTCGGGTTTCGCCACCACTGATTTGAGCGTCAGATTTCGTGATGCTTGTCAG
GGGGGCGGAGCCTATGGAAAAACGTATGGAAAAACGCCAGCAACGCGGCCTTTTTACGGTTCCTGGCCTT
TTGCTGGCCTTTTGCTCACATGTTCTTTCCTGCGTTATCCCCTGATTCTGTGGATAACCGTATTACCGCC
TTTGAGTGAGCTGATACCGCTCGCCGCAGCCGAACGACCGAGCGCAGCGAGTCAGTGAGCGAGGAAGCGG
AAGAGCGCCTGATGCGGTATTTTCTCCTTACGCATCTGTGCGGTATTTCACACCGCAATGGTGCACTCTC
AGTACAATCTGCTCTGATGCCGCATAGTTAAGCCAGTATACACTCCGCTATCGCTACGTGACTGGGTCAT
GGCTGCGCCCCGACACCCGCCAACACCCGCTGACGCGCCCTGACGGGCTTGTCTGCTCCCGGCATCCGCT
TACAGACAAGCTGTGACCGTCTCCGGGAGCTGCATGTGTCAGAGGTTTTCACCGTCATCACCGAAACGCG
CGAGGCAGCTGCGGTAAAGCTCATCAGCGTGGTCGTGAAGCGATTCACAGATGTCTGCCTGTTCATCCGC
GTCCAGCTCGTTGAGTTTCTCCAGAAGCGTTAATGTCTGGCTTCTGATAAAGCGGGCCATGTTAAGGGCG
GTTTTTTCCTGTTTGGTCACTGATGCCTCCGTGTAAGGGGGATTTCTGTTCATGGGGGTAATGATACCGA
TGAAACGAGAGAGGATGCTCACGATACGGGTTACTGATGATGAACATGCCCGGTTACTGGAACGTTGTGA
GGGTAAACAACTGGCGGTATGGATGCGGCGGGACCAGAGAAAAATCACTCAGGGTCAATGCCAGCGCTTC
GTTAATACAGATGTAGGTGTTCCACAGGGTAGCCAGCAGCATCCTGCGATGCAGATCCGGAACATAATGG
TGCAGGGCGCTGACTTCCGCGTTTCCAGACTTTACGAAACACGGAAACCGAAGACCATTCATGTTGTTGC
TCAGGTCGCAGACGTTTTGCAGCAGCAGTCGCTTCACGTTCGCTCGCGTATCGGTGATTCATTCTGCTAA
CCAGTAAGGCAACCCCGCCAGCCTAGCCGGGTCCTCAACGACAGGAGCACGATCATGCGCACCCGTGGGG
CCGCCATGCCGGCGATAATGGCCTGCTTCTCGCCGAAACGTTTGGTGGCGGGACCAGTGACGAAGGCTTG
AGCGAGGGCGTGCAAGATTCCGAATACCGCAAGCGACAGGCCGATCATCGTCGCGCTCCAGCGAAAGCGG
TCCTCGCCGAAAATGACCCAGAGCGCTGCCGGCACCTGTCCTACGAGTTGCATGATAAAGAAGACAGTCA
TAAGTGCGGCGACGATAGTCATGCCCCGCGCCCACCGGAAGGAGCTGACTGGGTTGAAGGCTCTCAAGGG
CATCGGTCGAGATCCCGGTGCCTAATGAGTGAGCTAACTTACATTAATTGCGTTGCGCTCACTGCCCGCT
TTCCAGTCGGGAAACCTGTCGTGCCAGCTGCATTAATGAATCGGCCAACGCGCGGGGAGAGGCGGTTTGC
GTATTGGGCGCCAGGGTGGTTTTTCTTTTCACCAGTGAGACGGGCAACAGCTGATTGCCCTTCACCGCCT
GGCCCTGAGAGAGTTGCAGCAAGCGGTCCACGCTGGTTTGCCCCAGCAGGCGAAAATCCTGTTTGATGGT
GGTTAACGGCGGGATATAACATGAGCTGTCTTCGGTATCGTCGTATCCCACTACCGAGATATCCGCACCA
ACGCGCAGCCCGGACTCGGTAATGGCGCGCATTGCGCCCAGCGCCATCTGATCGTTGGCAACCAGCATCG
CAGTGGGAACGATGCCCTCATTCAGCATTTGCATGGTTTGTTGAAAACCGGACATGGCACTCCAGTCGCC
TTCCCGTTCCGCTATCGGCTGAATTTGATTGCGAGTGAGATATTTATGCCAGCCAGCCAGACGCAGACGC
GCCGAGACAGAACTTAATGGGCCCGCTAACAGCGCGATTTGCTGGTGACCCAATGCGACCAGATGCTCCA
CGCCCAGTCGCGTACCGTCTTCATGGGAGAAAATAATACTGTTGATGGGTGTCTGGTCAGAGACATCAAG
AAATAACGCCGGAACATTAGTGCAGGCAGCTTCCACAGCAATGGCATCCTGGTCATCCAGCGGATAGTTA
ATGATCAGCCCACTGACGCGTTGCGCGAGAAGATTGTGCACCGCCGCTTTACAGGCTTCGACGCCGCTTC
GTTCTACCATCGACACCACCACGCTGGCACCCAGTTGATCGGCGCGAGATTTAATCGCCGCGACAATTTG
CGACGGCGCGTGCAGGGCCAGACTGGAGGTGGCAACGCCAATCAGCAACGACTGTTTGCCCGCCAGTTGT
TGTGCCACGCGGTTGGGAATGTAATTCAGCTCCGCCATCGCCGCTTCCACTTTTTCCCGCGTTTTCGCAG
AAACGTGGCTGGCCTGGTTCACCACGCGGGAAACGGTCTGATAAGAGACACCGGCATACTCTGCGACATC
GTATAACGTTACTGGTTTCACATTCACCACCCTGAATTGACTCTCTTCCGGGCGCTATCATGCCATACCG
CGAAAGGTTTTGCGCCATTCGATGGTGTCCGGGATCTCGACGCTCTCCCTTATGCGACTCCTGCATTAGG
AAGCAGCCCAGTAGTAGGTTGAGGCCGTTGAGCACCGCCGCCGCAAGGAATGGTGCATGCAAGGAGATGG
CGCCCAACAGTCCCCCGGCCACGGGGCCTGCCACCATACCCACGCCGAAACAAGCGCTCATGAGCCCGAA
GTGGCGAGCCCGATCTTCCCCATCGGTGATGTCGGCGATATAGGCGCCAGCAACCGCACCTGTGGCGCCG
GTGATGCCGGCCACGATGCGTCCGGCGTAGAGGATCGAGATCTCGATCCCGCGAAATTAATACGACTCAC
TATAGGGGAATTGTGAGCGGATAACAATTCCCCTCTAGAAATAATTTTGTTTAACTTTAAGAAGGAGATA
TACATATGGTGACCGGCTACCGGCTGTTCGAGGAGATTCTGGTTTCTCAAGGCAGTTCAGGTGGTGGCGG
GAGCGGAGGTGGAGGCTCGAGCGGTACCGTCTTAACAGACAAAAGGAAAAAAGGCAGTGGAGCTTTTATA
CAAGATGACGAGACAAAAGAGGTTCTTTCAAGAGCGCTGAGCTATTTAAAATCCGGCTATTCCATTCATT
TTACAGGTCCTGCCGGCGGAGGCAAAACCTCTTTAGCGCGAGCGCTTGCTAAAAAGAGAAAGCGTCCTGT
AATGCTGATGCACGGGAATCACGAGCTCAACAACAAAGATTTAATTGGCGATTTTACGGGATACACGAGC
AAAAAAGTAATCGACCAGTACGTTCGTTCTGTCTATAAAAAAGATGAACAGGTGAGTGAAAACTGGCAGG
ATGGCCGATTGCTTGAAGCTGTAAAAAATGGCTATACGCTGATTTACGACGAATTTACTCGTTCTAAGCC
TGCGACGAATAATATCTTTCTATCGATATTAGAAGAAGGCGTGCTGCCGCTGTATGGAGTAAAAATGACC
GATCCTTTTGTGCGCGTGCATCCCGATTTCCGCGTCATCTTCACAAGCAATCCAGCTGAGTATGCCGGCG
TATATGATACGCAAGATGCGCTTCTCGACAGGTTAATTACCATGTTTATTGATTATAAAGACATCGACAG
AGAGACAGCGATTTTAACGGAGAAAACGGACGTAGAAGAAGATGAAGCGCGCACAATTGTAACGCTCGTA
GCAAACGTGCGAAACCGCTCTGGAGACGAAAACAGCAGCGGACTTAGCCTGCGGGCTTCGCTTATGATCG
CTACCCTTGCCACGCAGCAAGACATTCCTATCGATGGAAGTGACGAAGATTTTCAAACGTTATGTATCGA
TATTTTGCATCATCCGCTTACCAAATGTTTGGATGAAGAAAATGCAAAAAGCAAAGCCGAAAAAATCATT
TTAGAAGAATGTAAGAATATAGACACTGAAGAAAAGTAAGGCTGTTTTGGCGGATGAGAGAAGATTGAGA
TCCGGCTGCTAACAAAGCCCGAAAGGAAGCTGAGTTGGCTGCTGCCACCGCTGAGCAATAACTAGCATAA
CCCCTTGGGGCCTCTAAACGGGTCTTGAGGGGTTTTTTGCTGAAAGGAGGAACTATATCCGGA
Features (pLannotate 1.2.2; 18 found; start..end, strand, type, name):
     13..441     +  rep_origin     f1 ori (sequence partly withheld): f1 bacteriophage origin of replication; arrow indicates direction of (+) strand synthesis
    494..551     +  promoter       AmpR promoter (fragment): bla
    560..1375    -  CDS            KanR: aminoglycoside phosphotransferase; aph(3')-Ia; confers resistance to kanamycin in bacteria or G418 (Geneticin®) in eukaryotes
   1497..2042    +  rep_origin     p15A ori: Plasmids containing the medium-copy-number p15A origin of replication can be propagated in E. coli cells that contain a second plasmid with the ColE1 origin.
   2102..2235    +  rep_origin     RSF ori (fragment): Plasmids containing the RSF 1030 origin of replication can be propagated in E. coli cells that contain additional plasmids with compatible origins.
   2240..2379    -  misc_feature   bom: basis of mobility region from pBR322
   2481..2672    -  CDS            rop: Rop protein, which maintains plasmids at low copy number; rop
   2689..3069    +  CDS            YPB1_ECOLX: Protein predicted: Swiss-Prot protein existence level 4. From Escherichia coli.
   3141..3432    -  CDS            TcR (fragment): tetracycline efflux protein; tet; confers resistance to tetracycline
   3447..3468    -  protein_bind   CAP binding site: CAP binding activates transcription in the presence of cAMP. E. coli catabolite activator protein
   3481..4563    -  CDS            lacI: lac repressor; lacI; The lac repressor binds to the lac operator to inhibit transcription in E. coli. This inhibition can be relieved by adding lactose or isopropyl-β-D-thiogalactopyranoside (IPTG).
   4564..4641    -  promoter       lacI promoter: lacI
   4649..4928    -  CDS            TcR (fragment): tetracycline efflux protein; tet; confers resistance to tetracycline
   4950..4968    +  promoter       T7 promoter: promoter for bacteriophage T7 RNA polymerase
   4969..4993    +  protein_bind   lac operator: The lac repressor binds to the lac operator to inhibit transcription in E. coli. This inhibition can be relieved by adding lactose or isopropyl-β-D-thiogalactopyranoside (IPTG). lac repressor encoded by lacI
   5008..5030    +  RBS            RBS: efficient ribosome binding site from bacteriophage T7 gene 10 (Olins and Rangwala, 1989)
   6087..6136    +  CDS            SET1 (fragment): solubility-enhancement tag derived from T7 phage gene 10B
   6144..6191    +  terminator     T7 terminator: transcription terminator for bacteriophage T7 RNA polymerase
