[The description below was written by a language model from this plasmid's Addgene catalogue record and pLannotate feature annotations shown in this document.]
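Description:
pET26b(modified)-Sm-N is a bacterial expression plasmid of about 6.2 kb, built on a modified pET26b backbone and intended for T7-driven protein production in E. coli. It carries a kanamycin resistance gene (aph(3')-Ia) for selection and an f1 origin. The annotated replication region explains the "modified" label: instead of the usual pBR322-type origin, the feature table shows a p15A origin, alongside a short RSF-like origin fragment and the retained bom and rop elements. A p15A origin is compatible with ColE1-type plasmids, so this construct can be co-maintained with a second plasmid in the same cell, and it fits the low copy number given in the record. Short tetracycline-resistance fragments and a predicted E. coli open reading frame appear to be non-functional backbone remnants.

The expression cassette has the standard pET layout: a T7 promoter followed directly by a lac operator, the phage T7 gene 10 ribosome binding site and a T7 terminator, with lacI and its own promoter on the plasmid to keep expression repressed until IPTG induction. The roughly 1 kb unannotated stretch between the ribosome binding site and the terminator presumably holds the insert, which the catalogue describes as GvpN from Priestia megaterium fused through a linker to an N-terminal SmallBiT fragment of split NanoLuc luciferase. A short SET1-like match just before the terminator is probably backbone sequence. SmallBiT restores luminescence only when brought close to its LargeBiT partner, so this plasmid serves as one half of a complementation pair. According to the associated publication title, it was used to systematically map protein-protein interactions among gas vesicle assembly proteins.
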