Addgene plasmid #216987: pET26b(modified)-Sm-N
Purpose: Expression of Small BiT-Linker-GvpN
Depositing lab: George Lu. Depositing organization: Rice University. Publication: Elucidating the assembly of gas vesicles by systematic protein-protein interaction analysis. Iburg M, Anderson AP, Wong VT, Anton ED, He A, Lu GJ. EMBO J. 2024 Oct;43(19):4156-4172. doi: 10.1038/s44318-024-00178-2. Epub 2024 Sep 3. PubMed 39227754.
Backbone
  Vector backbone: pET26b
  Vector type: Bacterial Expression
Growth in bacteria
  Bacterial resistance: Kanamycin, 50 μg/mL
  Growth temperature: 30°C
  Growth strain: DH5alpha
  Copy number: Low Copy
Gene/Insert
  Gene/Insert name: Small BiT-Linker-GvpN
  Species: Synthetic; Priestia megaterium
  Tag / fusion protein: Split Nanoluciferase SmallBiT (N terminal on insert)
  Cloning method: Gibson Cloning
Terms and licenses: Academic/Nonprofit Terms; Industry Terms: Not Available to Industry
Depositor comments: Please visit https://www.biorxiv.org/content/10.1101/2023.07.23.550228v1 for bioRxiv preprint.
How to cite: pET26b(modified)-Sm-N was a gift from George Lu (Addgene plasmid # 216987 ; http://n2t.net/addgene:216987 ; RRID:Addgene_216987)
